>Addgene plasmid #98794 | MSP855 | addgene full sequence | sequence record 183374 | Addgene NGS Result
TCAGATCCTTCCGTATTTAGCCAGTATGTTCTCTAGTGTGGTTCGTTGTTTTTGCGTGAGCCATGAGAAC
GAACCATTGAGATCATGCTTACTTTGCATGTCACTCAAAAATTTTGCCTCAAAACTGGTGAGCTGAATTT
TTGCAGTTAAAGCATCGTGTAGTGTTTTTCTTAGTCCGTTACGTAGGTAGGAATCTGATGTAATGGTTGT
TGGTATTTTGTCACCATTCATTTTTATCTGGTTGTTCTCAAGTTCGGTTACGAGATCCATTTGTCTATCT
AGTTCAACTTGGAAAATCAACGTATCAGTCGGGCGGCCTCGCTTATCAACCACCAATTTCATATTGCTGT
AAGTGTTTAAATCTTTACTTATTGGTTTCAAAACCCATTGGTTAAGCCTTTTAAACTCATGGTAGTTATT
TTCAAGCATTAACATGAACTTAAATTCATCAAGGCTAATCTCTATATTTGCCTTGTGAGTTTTCTTTTGT
GTTAGTTCTTTTAATAACCACTCATAAATCCTCATAGAGTATTTGTTTTCAAAAGACTTAACATGTTCCA
GATTATATTTTATGAATTTTTTTAACTGGAAAAGATAAGGCAATATCTCTTCACTAAAAACTAATTCTAA
TTTTTCGCTTGAGAACTTGGCATAGTTTGTCCACTGGAAAATCTCAAAGCCTTTAACCAAAGGATTCCTG
ATTTCCACAGTTCTCGTCATCAGCTCTCTGGTTGCTTTAGCTAATACACCATAAGCATTTTCCCTACTGA
TGTTCATCATCTGAGCGTATTGGTTATAAGTGAACGATACCGTCCGTTCTTTCCTTGTAGGGTTTTCAAT
CGTGGGGTTGAGTAGTGCCACACAGCATAAAATTAGCTTGGTTTCATGCTCCGTTAAGTCATAGCGACTA
ATCGCTAGTTCATTTGCTTTGAAAACAACTAATTCAGACATACATCTCAATTGGTCTAGGTGATTTTAAT
CACTATACCAATTGAGATGGGCTAGTCAATGATAATTACTAGTCCTTTTCCTTTGAGTTGTGGGTATCTG
TAAATTCTGCTAGACCTTTGCTGGAAAACTTGTAAATTCTGCTAGACCCTCTGTAAATTCCGCTAGACCT
TTGTGTGTTTTTTTTGTTTATATTCAAGTGGTTATAATTTATAGAATAAAGAAAGAATAAAAAAAGATAA
AAAGAATAGATCCCAGCCCTGTGTATAACTCACTACTTTAGTCAGTTCCGCAGTATTACAAAAGGATGTC
GCAAACGCTGTTTGCTCCTCTACAAAACAGACCTTAAAACCCTAAAGGCTTAAGTAGCACCCTCGCAAGC
TCGGGCAAATCGCTGAATATTCCTTTTGTCTCCGACCATCAGGCACCTGAGTCGCTGTCTTTTTCGTGAC
ATTCAGTTCGCTGCGCTCACGGCTCTGGCAGTGAATGGGGGTAAATGGCACTACAGGCGCCTTTTATGGA
TTCATGCAAGGAAACTACCCATAATACAAGAAAAGCCCGTCACGGGCTTCTCAGGGCGTTTTATGGCGGG
TCTGCTATGTGGTGCTATCTGACTTTTTGCTGTTCAGCAGTTCCTGCCCTCTGATTTTCCAGTCTGACCA
CTTCGGATTATCCCGTGACAGGTCATTCAGACTGGCTAATGCACCCAGTAAGGCAGCGGTATCATCAACA
GGCTTACCCGTCTTACTGTCAAGAGGACATCCGGTCAAATAAAACGAAAGGCTCAGTCGAAAGACTGGGC
CTTTCGTTTTGCTGAGGAGACTTAGGGACCCTACTAATACGACTCACTATAGGGAGAAAGAAGGAGCGAC
ATTGCTCCGTGTATTCACTCGTTGGAATGAATACACAGTGCAGTGTTTATTCTGTTATTTATGCCAAAAA
TAAAGGCCACTATCAGGCAGCTTTGTTGTTCTGTTTACCAAGTTCAGGAGGTAACTCATAAGAAAGACCT
GCAGGTGCAGTAAAGGAAAAAAAAA
[85 nt withheld, positions 1986-2070]
C
[98 nt withheld, positions 2072-2169]
A
[305 nt withheld, positions 2171-2475]
G
[176 nt withheld, positions 2477-2652]
CCAATCGTCTGACCTGCCTCAACCTCCTGTC
[82 nt withheld, positions 2684-2765]
GCTCTGAGGGA
[161 nt withheld, positions 2777-2937]
T
[41 nt withheld, positions 2939-2979]
T
[62 nt withheld, positions 2981-3042]
A
[35 nt withheld, positions 3044-3078]
CCTCCCTCAATCGGTTGAATGTCGCCCTTTTGTCTTTGGCGCTGGTAAACCTTACGAGTTCAGTATCGAC
TGCGATAAGATCAACCTGTTCCGC
[50 nt withheld, positions 3173-3222]
T
[37 nt withheld, positions 3224-3260]
GAAATTTGGAAACTTTTTGCTTACATACCAACCTCCCCAATTTTCCCAAACAGAGGTAATGAAACGTTTG
GTTAAATTAGGTCGCATCTCTGAGGAGTGTGGTTTTGATACCGTATGGTTACTGGAGCATCATTTCACGG
AGTTTGGTTTGCTTGGTAACCCTTATGTCGCTGCTGCATATTTACTTGGCGCGACTAAAAAATTGAATGT
AGGAACTGCCGCTATTGTTCTTCCCACAGCCCATCCAGTACGCCAACTTGAAGATGTGAATTTATTGGAT
CAAATGTCAAAAGGACGATTTCGGTTTGGTATTTGCCGAGGGCTTTACAACAAGGACTTTCGCGTATTCG
GCACAGATATGAATAACAGTCGCGCCTTAGCGGAATGCTGGTACGGGCTGATAAAGAATGGCATGACAGA
GGGATATATGGAAGCTGATAATGAACATATCAAGTTCCATAAGGTAAAAGTAAACCCCGCGGCGTATAGC
AGAGGTGGCGCACCGGTTTATGTGGTGGCTGAATCAGCTTCGACGACTGAGTGGGCTGCTCAATTTGGCC
TACCGATGATATTAAGTTGGATTATAAATACTAACGAAAAGAAAGCACAACTTGAGCTTTATAATGAAGT
GGCTCAAGAATATGGGCACGATATTCATAATATCGACCATTGCTTATCATATATAACATCTGTAGATCAT
GACTCAATTAAAGCGAAAGAGATTTGCCGGAAATTTCTGGGGCATTGGTATGATTCTTATGTGAATGCTA
CGACTATTTTTGATGATTCAGACCAAACAAGAGGTTATGATTTCAATAAAGGGCAGTGGCGTGACTTTGT
ATTAAAAGGACATAAAGATACTAATCGCCGTATTGATTACAGTTACGAAATCAATCCCGTGGGAACGCCG
CAGGAATGTATTGACATAATTCAAAAAGACATTGATGCTACAGGAATATCAAATATTTGTTGTGGATTTG
AAGCTAATGGAACAGTAGACGAAATTATTGCTTCCATGAAGCTCTTCCAGTCTGATGTCATGCCATTTCT
TAAAGAAAAACAACGTTCGCTATTATATTATGGCGGTGGCGGTAGCGGCGGTGGCGGTAGCGGCGGTGGC
GGTAGCGGCGGTGGCGGTAGCAAATTTGGATTGTTCTTCCTTAACTTCATCAATTCAACAACTGTTCAAG
AACAGAGTATAGTTCGCATGCAGGAAATAACGGAGTATGTTGATAAGTTGAATTTTGAACAGATTTTAGT
GTATGAAAATCATTTTTCAGATAATGGTGTTGTCGGCGCTCCTCTGACTGTTTCTGGTTTTCTGCTCGGT
TTAACAGAGAAAATTAAAATTGGTTCATTAAATCACATCATTACAACTCATCATCCTGTCCGCATAGCGG
AGGAAGCTTGCTTATTGGATCAGTTAAGTGAAGGGAGATTTATTTTAGGGTTTAGTGATTGCGAAAAAAA
AGATGAAATGCATTTTTTTAATCGCCCGGTTGAATATCAACAGCAACTATTTGAAGAGTGTTATGAAATC
ATTAACGATGCTTTAACAACAGGCTATTGTAATCCAGATAACGATTTTTATAGCTTCCCTAAAATATCTG
TAAATCCCCATGCTTATACGCCAGGCGGACCTCGGAAATATGTAACAGCAACCAGTCATCATATTGTTGA
GTGGGCGGCCAAAAAAGGTATTCCTCTCATCTTTAAGTGGGATGATTCTAATGATGTTAGATATGAATAT
GCTGAAAGATATAAAGCCGTTGCGGATAAATATGACGTTGACCTATCAGAGATAGACCATCAGTTAATGA
TATTAGTTAACTATAACGAAGATAGTAATAAAGCTAAACAAGAGACGCGTGCATTTATTAGTGATTATGT
TCTTGAAATGCACCCTAATGAAAATTTCGAAAATAAACTTGAAGAAATAATTGCAGAAAACGCTGTCGGA
AATTATACGGAGTGTATAACTGCGGCTAAGTTGGCAATTGAAAAGTGTGGTGCGAAAAGTGTATTGCTGT
CCTTTGAACCAATGAATGATTTGATGAGCCAAAAAAATGTAATCAATATTGTTGATGATAATATTAAGAA
GTACCACACGGAATATACCTAAACTTAATTAACGGCACTCCTCAGCAAATATAATGACCCTCTTGATAAC
CCAAGAGGGCATTTTTTAATGCCCATGGCGTCATGTTGAAAATCTCCATTACGCGAACGCGAAGTCCGAC
TCTAAGATGTCACGGAGGTTCAAGTTACCTTTAGCCGGAAGTGCTGGCATTTTGTCCAATTGAGACTCGT
GCAACTGGTCAGCGAACTGGTCGTAGAAATCAGCCAGTACATCACAAGACTCATATGTGTCAACCATAGT
TTCGCGCACTGCTTTGAACAGGTTCGCAGCGTCAGCCGGAATGGTACCGAAGGAGTCGTGAATCAGTGCA
AAAGATTCGATTCCGTACTTCTCGTGTGCCCACACTACAGTCTTACGAAGGTGGCTACCGTCTTGGCTGT
GTACAAAGTTAGGAGCGATACCAGACTCCTGTTTGTGTGCATCAATCTCGCTATCTTTGTTGGTGTTAAT
GGTAGGCTGTAAGCGGAACTGACCGAGGAACATCAGGTTCAAGCGCGTCTGAATAGGCTTCTTGTATTCC
TGCCACACAGGGAAACCATCAGGAGTTACCCAATGCACAGCGCAACGCTTGCGAAGAATCTCTCCAGTCT
TCTTATCTTTGACCTCAGCAGCCAGCAGCTTAGCAGCAGACTTAAGCCAGTTCATTGCTTCAACCGCAGC
TACCACCGTCACGCTCACAGATTCCCAAATCAGCTTAGCCATGTATCCAGCAGCCTGATTCGGCTGAGTG
AACATCAGACCCTTGCCGGAATCAATAGCTGGCTGAATGGTATCTTCCAGCACTGATTGACGGAAGCCGA
ACTCTTTGGACCCGTAAGCCAGCGTCATGACTGAACGCTTAGTCACACTGCGAGTAACACCGTAAGCCAG
CCATTGACCAGCCAGTGCCTTAGTGCCCAGCTTGACTTTCTCAGAGATTTCACCAGTGTTCTCATCGGTC
ACGGTAACTACTTCGTTATCGGTCCCATTGATTGCGTCTGCTTGTAGAATCTCGTTGACTTTCTTAGCAA
CAATCCCGTAGATGTCCTGAACGGTTTCACTAGGAAGCAAGTTAACCGCGCGACCACCTACCTCATCTCG
GAGCATCGCGGAGAAGTGCTGGATGCCAGAGCAAGACCCGTCAAACGCCAGCGGAAGGGAGCAGTTATAG
CTCAGGCCGTGGTGCTGTACCCCAGCGTACTCAAAGCAGAACGCAAGGAAGCAGAACGGAGAATCTTGCT
CAGCCCACCAAGTGTTCTCCAGTGGAGACTTAGCGCAAGCCATGATGTTCTCGTGGTTTTCCTCAATGAA
CTTGATGCGCTCAGGGAACGGAACCTTATCGACACCCGCACAGTTTGCACCGTGGATTTTCAGCCAGTAG
TAACCTTCCTTACCGATTGGTTTACCTTTCGCCAGCGTAAGCAGTCCTTTGGTCATATCGTTACCTTGCG
GGTTGAACATTGACACAGCGTAAACACGACCGCGCCAGTCCATGTTGTAAGGGAACCAGATGGCCTTATG
GTTAGCAAACTTATTGGCTTGCTCAAGCATGAACTCAAGGCTGATACGGCGAGACTTGCGAGCCTTGTCC
TTGCGGTACACAGCAGCGGCAGCACGTTTCCACGCGGTGAGAGCCTCAGGATTCATGTCGATGTCTTCCG
GTTTCATCGGGAGTTCTTCACGCTCAATCGCAGGGATGTCCTCGACCGGACAATGCTTCCACTTGGTGAT
TACGTTGGCGACCGCTAGGACTTTCTTGTTGATTTTCCATGCGGTGTTTTGCGCAATGTTAATCGCTTTG
TACACCTCAGGCATGTAAACGTCTTCGTAGCGCATCAGTGCTTTCTTACTGTGAGTACGCACCAGCGCCA
GAGGACGACGACCGTTAGCCCAATAGCCACCACCAGTAATGCCAGTCCACGGCTTAGGAGGAACTACGCA
AGGTTGGAACATCGGAGAGATGCCAGCCAGCGCACCTGCACGGGTTGCGATAGCCTCAGCGTATTCAGGT
GCGAGTTCGATAGTCTCAGAGTCTTGACCTACTACGCCAGCATTTTGGCGGTGTAAGCTAACCATTCCGG
TTGACTCAATGAGCATCTCGATGCAGCGTACTCCTACATGAATAGAGTCTTCCTTATGCCACGAAGACCA
CGCCTCGCCACCGAGTAGACCCTTAGAGAGCATGTCAGCCTCGACAACTTGCATAAATGCTTTCTTGTAG
ACGTGCCCTACGCGCTTGTTGAGTTGTTCCTCAACGTTTTTCTTGAAGTGCTTAGCTTCAAGGTCACGGA
TACGACCGAAGCGAGCCTCGTCCTCAATGGCCCGACCGATTGCGCTTGCTACAGCCTGAACGGTTGTATT
GTCAGCACTGGTTAGGCAAGCCAGAGTGGTCTTAATTGTGATGTACGCTACGGCTTCCGGCTTGATTTCT
TGCAGGAACTGGAAGGCTGTCGGGCGCTTGCCGCGCTTAGCTTTTACTTCCTCAAACCAGTCGTTGATGC
GTGCAATCATCTTAGGGAGTAGGGTAGTGATGAGAGGCTTAGCGGCAGCGTTATCCGCAACCTCACCAGC
TTTAAGTTGACGCTCAAACATCTTGCGGAAGCGTGCTTCACCCATCTCGTAAGACTCATGCTCAAGGGCC
AACTGTTCGCGAGCTAAACGCTCACCGTAATGGTCAGCCAGAGTGTTGAACGGGATAGCAGCCAGTTCGA
TGTCAGAGAAGTCGTTCTTAGCGATGTTAATCGTGTTGTTGGTGGTTTCTTCGTCACCTTCTTCACGCAG
GTCCATGTGACCAACCAGCGGGTGAGCAGACCAAGCCAGGGTGCACAGTTTCTGACGGTCAGAAGTGACC
AGTTCGTTCTTCTCCCACCAACGCTTAAGGTCGAACGAAGGGGAAGCCTTCGGCGCCACCTCATGATGGG
CGCGAAGCACAGCGCCTTCGTACTTAGCCAGCAGTGTGACAAGCAGTGAGCGAAGGGATTGCATTTGGGC
TGGCGTAAAGTTAGCGTCGAACTTACCTTTATCGTCGATACCACCAACAAGGCAGACGCCGATAGAGTTG
TGGTTGTAACCCTTAGCGTGAGAGCCTACAGCCATCTCATCTCGTCCTGCCTCCACAGTACCGTCTCGCT
TGATGATAAAGTGGTATCCCACATCGAGCCAACCCTGCTCTTTGTGCCACTGGCGAATCTCACGGACACC
AACATTCTGACTTGGCTTGGTAGCCGAGCAGTGAACAAAGATTGCGTCAGTAGATTCACGTTGTTTAAAC
TGTACACGAGCCATTTTTTTTTTCCTTTCGAGGAAGGAACTCTAGTAAAAGTTAAACAAAATTATTTGTA
GAGGGAAACCGTTGTGGTCTCCCTGAATATATATTACGAGCCTTATGCATGCCCGTAAAGTTATCCAGCA
ACCACTCATAGACCTAGGGCAGCAGATAGGGACGACGTGGTGTTAGCTGTGCTCTAGAATAAAACGAAAG
GCCCAGTCTTTCGACTGAGCCTTTCGTTTTATTTGACCGGAAATCAGAATTGGTTAATTGGTTGTAACAC
TGGCAGAGCATTACGTTACCAATGCTTAATCAGTGAGGCACCTATCTCAGCGATCTGTCTATTTCGTTCA
TCCATAGTTGCCTGACTCCCCGTCGTGTAGATAACTACGATACGGGAGGGCTTACCATCTGGCCCCAGTG
CTGCAATGATACCGCGAGACCCACGCTCACCGGCTCCAGATTTATCAGCAATAAACCAGCCAGCCGGAAG
GGCCGAGCGCAGAAGTGGTCCTGCAACTTTATCCGCCTCCATCCAGTCTATTAATTGTTGCCGGGAAGCT
AGAGTAAGTAGTTCGCCAGTTAATAGTTTGCGCAACGTTGTTGCCATTGCTACAGGCATCGTGGTGTCAC
GCTCGTCGTTTGGTATGGCTTCATTCAGCTCCGGTTCCCAACGATCAAGGCGAGTTACATGATCCCCCAT
GTTGTGCAAAAAAGCGGTTAGCTCCTTCGGTCCTCCGATCGTTGTCAGAAGTAAGTTGGCCGCAGTGTTA
TCACTCATGGTTATGGCAGCACTGCATAATTCTCTTACTGTCATGCCATCCGTAAGATGCTTTTCTGTGA
CTGGTGAGTACTCAACCAAGTCATTCTGAGAATAGTGTATGCGGCGACCGAGTTGCTCTTGCCCGGCGTC
AATACGGGATAATACCGCGCCACATAGCAGAACTTTAAAAGTGCTCATCATTGGAAAACGTTCTTCGGGG
CGAAAACTCTCAAGGATCTTACCGCTGTTGAGATCCAGTTCGATGTAACCCACTCGTGCACCCAACTGAT
CTTCAGCATCTTTTACTTTCACCAGCGTTTCTGGGTGAGCAAAAACAGGAAGGCAAAATGCCGCAAAAAA
GGGAATAAGGGCGACACGGAAATGTTGAATACTCATACTCTTCCTTTTTCAATATTATTGAAGCATTTAT
CAGGGTTATTGTCTCATGAGCGGATACATATTTGAATGTATTTAGAAAAATAAACAAATAGGGGTTCCGC
GCACATTTCCCCGAAAAGTGCCACCTGACGTCTAAGAAACCATTATTATCATGACATTAACCTATAAAAA
TAGGCGTATCACGAGGCCCTTAGGCCAAATAGGCCGT
Features (pLannotate 1.2.2; 13 found; start..end, strand, type, name):
      1..951     -  CDS            Rep101: RepA protein needed for replication with the pSC101 origin; rep101
    999..1221    -  rep_origin     pSC101 ori: low-copy replication origin that requires the Rep101 protein
   1716..1760    +  terminator     rrnB T1 terminator: transcription terminator T1 from the E. coli rrnB gene
   1785..1803    +  promoter       T7 promoter: promoter for bacteriophage T7 RNA polymerase
   1986..3259    +  CDS            M13 gene III (fragment) (sequence partly withheld): pIII; III; minor coat protein
   3259..4338    +  CDS            luxA (sequence partly withheld): LUXA1_PHOLU - Experimental evidence at protein level: Swiss-Prot protein existence level 1. Light-emitting reaction in luminous bacteria. From Photorhabdus luminescens (Xenorhabdus luminescens).
   4402..5382    +  CDS            LuxB: LuxB luciferase subunit; luxB; from the Photorhabdus luminescens bioluminescence operon
   5482..8127    -  CDS            RPOL_BPT7: Experimental evidence at protein level: Swiss-Prot protein existence level 1. Highly processive DNA-dependent RNA polymerase that catalyzes the transcription of class II and class III viral genes. Recognizes a specific promoter sequence and enters first into an 'abortive phase' where very short transcripts are synthesized and released before proceeding to the processive transcription of long RNA chains. Unwinds the double-stranded DNA to expose the coding strand for templating. Participates in the initiation of viral DNA replication presumably by making primers accessible to the DNA polymerase
   8128..8214    -  CDS            IL23A (fragment): IL23A_CAVPO - Experimental evidence at transcript level: Swiss-Prot protein existence level 2. Associates with IL12B to form the IL-23 interleukin, a heterodimeric cytokine which functions in innate and adaptive immunity. IL-23 may constitute with IL-17 an acute response to infection in peripheral tissues. IL-23 binds to a heterodimeric receptor complex composed of IL12RB1 and IL23R, activates the Jak-Stat signaling cascade, stimulates memory rather than naive T-cells and promotes production of proinflammatory cytokines. IL-23 induces autoimmune inflammation and thus may be responsible for aut
   8215..8664    -  CDS            T7 lysozyme: lysozyme from bacteriophage T7 inhibitor of T7 RNA polymerase
   8849..8895    -  terminator     rrnB T1 terminator: transcription terminator T1 from the E. coli rrnB gene
   8946..9806    -  CDS            AmpR: β-lactamase; bla; confers resistance to ampicillin, carbenicillin, and related antibiotics
   9807..9911    -  promoter       AmpR promoter: bla
