[The description below was written by a language model from this plasmid's Addgene catalogue record and pLannotate feature annotations shown in this document.]
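Description:
MSP855 is a low-copy bacterial accessory plasmid for phage-assisted continuous evolution (PACE), built on a pSC101 backbone. It replicates in E. coli through the pSC101 origin together with the plasmid-encoded Rep101 (RepA) protein that this origin requires. It is selected with ampicillin through a β-lactamase gene driven by its own bla promoter. The sequenced record is about 10 kb.

The payload consists of two divergently arranged cassettes that form a protease-activity sensor. In one orientation, a single fusion reading frame joins T7 lysozyme, a natural inhibitor of T7 RNA polymerase, to a short IL-23 fragment (residues 38–66 according to the insert name) and then to T7 RNA polymerase carrying the Q649S substitution. The insert name indicates that this fusion is expressed from the constitutive proB promoter, although that promoter was not picked up in the feature annotation. The automated annotation matches the IL-23 segment to a guinea pig entry, but the record lists the insert only as synthetic. In the other orientation, a T7 promoter preceded by an rrnB T1 terminator drives M13 gene III, followed by luxA and luxB from the Photorhabdus luminescens luciferase operon.

The design logic is that the tethered lysozyme keeps the polymerase inactive until a protease cleaves the IL-23-derived linker. Cleavage frees the polymerase to transcribe gene III and the lux genes. Because pIII is needed for M13 infectivity, selection phage lacking gene III can propagate only if the protease they encode cuts this target sequence, while luminescence gives a parallel readout of circuit activation. The associated publication concerns evolving proteases with altered substrate specificity, which fits this use.
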