Addgene plasmid #98794: MSP855
Purpose: Accessory Plasmid for PACE
Depositing lab: David Liu. Depositing organization: Harvard University. Publication: Phage-assisted continuous evolution of proteases with altered substrate specificity. Packer MS, Rees HA, Liu DR. Nat Commun. 2017 Oct 16;8(1):956. doi: 10.1038/s41467-017-01055-9. PubMed 29038472.
Backbone
  Vector backbone: pSC101
  Backbone manufacturer: ATCC
  Vector type: Synthetic Biology
Growth in bacteria
  Bacterial resistance: Ampicillin, 100 μg/mL
  Growth temperature: 37°C
  Growth strain: DH5alpha
  Copy number: Low Copy
Gene/Insert
  Gene/Insert name: proB-lysozyme-IL-23(38-66)-T7RNAP(Q649S)//T7pro-gIII-lux
  Species: Synthetic
  Mutation: None
  Cloning method: Unknown
Terms and licenses: Academic/Nonprofit Terms; Industry Terms: Not Available to Industry
How to cite: MSP855 was a gift from David Liu (Addgene plasmid # 98794 ; http://n2t.net/addgene:98794 ; RRID:Addgene_98794)
